Addgene plasmid #52724: pMXs-hs-EGR1
Purpose: retroviral expression of human EGR1
Depositing lab: Shinya Yamanaka. Depositing organization: J. David Gladstone Institutes. Publication: The let-7/LIN-41 pathway regulates reprogramming to human induced pluripotent stem cells by controlling expression of prodifferentiation genes. Worringer KA, Rand TA, Hayashi Y, Sami S, Takahashi K, Tanabe K, Narita M, Srivastava D, Yamanaka S. Cell Stem Cell. 2014 Jan 2;14(1):40-52. doi: 10.1016/j.stem.2013.11.001. Epub 2013 Nov 14. PubMed 24239284.
Backbone
  Vector backbone: pMXs
  Vector type: Mammalian Expression, Retroviral
Growth in bacteria
  Bacterial resistance: Ampicillin, 100 μg/mL
  Growth temperature: 37°C
  Growth strain: Top10
  Copy number: High Copy
Gene/Insert
  Gene/Insert name: EGR1 (alt names: TIS8; AT225; G0S30; NGFI-A; ZNF225; KROX-24; ZIF-268; early growth response 1)
  Species: H. sapiens (human)
  Insert size (bp): 1632
  GenBank ID: NM_001964.2 NP_001955.1
  Entrez Gene: EGR1 (a.k.a. AT225, G0S30, KROX-24, NGFI-A, TIS8, ZIF-268, ZIF268, ZNF225)
Terms and licenses: Academic/Nonprofit Terms; Industry Terms: Not Available to Industry
How to cite: pMXs-hs-EGR1 was a gift from Shinya Yamanaka (Addgene plasmid # 52724 ; http://n2t.net/addgene:52724 ; RRID:Addgene_52724)
