[The description below was written by a language model from this plasmid's Addgene catalogue record and pLannotate feature annotations shown in this document.]
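Description:
pMXs-hs-EGR1 is a Moloney murine leukemia virus (MMLV)-based retroviral expression vector built on the pMXs backbone for delivering human EGR1 (early growth response 1, also known as KROX-24, ZIF-268 or NGFI-A) into mammalian cells. In bacteria the roughly 6.3 kb plasmid is maintained through a high-copy ColE1/pUC-type origin and selected with ampicillin via a β-lactamase gene driven by its own bla promoter. A short lacI fragment annotated near the origin appears to be a backbone remnant with no functional role.

The viral portion is arranged in the usual gammaretroviral layout. A 5' MMLV LTR is followed by the Ψ packaging signal, a truncated gag segment lacking its start codon, and a pol-region fragment carrying the splice acceptor. Together, the packaging signal and gag segment allow the transcribed RNA to be packaged into virions when gag, pol and env are supplied in trans by a packaging cell line. The human EGR1 coding sequence of about 1.6 kb sits downstream of these elements and upstream of the 3' LTR. No internal promoter is annotated, so expression of the insert presumably comes from the 5' LTR after proviral integration. The 3' LTR is annotated as two adjacent pieces, one matched to a self-inactivating ΔU3 reference fragment. This most likely reflects how the annotation software split a single LTR, and the record does not otherwise describe the vector as self-inactivating. No epitope tag, reporter or mammalian selection marker is annotated.

The stated purpose is retroviral expression of human EGR1. The construct was deposited with a study of how the let-7/LIN-41 pathway controls prodifferentiation genes during reprogramming to human induced pluripotent stem cells.
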