Features (pLannotate 1.2.2; 12 found; start..end, strand, type, name):
     22..615     +  LTR            LTR: long terminal repeat from Moloney murine leukemia virus
    678..877     +  misc_feature   MMLV Ψ: packaging signal of Moloney murine leukemia virus (MMLV)
    929..1017    +  misc_feature   MESV Ψ (fragment): packaging signal of murine embryonic stem cell virus
   1094..1510    +  CDS            gag (truncated): truncated Moloney murine leukemia virus (MMLV) gag gene lacking the start codon
   1520..1894    +  misc_feature   pol region: Moloney murine leukemia virus (MMLV) pol region containing the splice acceptor site
   1957..3585    +  CDS            EGR1: EGR1_HUMAN - Also known as KROX24, ZNF225 From Homo sapiens (Human).
   3639..3760    +  LTR            3' LTR (ΔU3) (fragment): self-inactivating 3' long terminal repeat (LTR) from Moloney murine leukemia virus
   3761..4230    +  LTR            LTR: long terminal repeat from Moloney murine leukemia virus
   4296..4348    -  CDS            lacI (fragment): lac repressor; lacI; The lac repressor binds to the lac operator to inhibit transcription in E. coli. This inhibition can be relieved by adding lactose or isopropyl-β-D-thiogalactopyranoside (IPTG).
   4531..5119    -  rep_origin     ori: high-copy-number ColE1/pMB1/pBR322/pUC origin of replication
   5283..6143    -  CDS            AmpR: β-lactamase; bla; confers resistance to ampicillin, carbenicillin, and related antibiotics
   6144..6248    -  promoter       AmpR promoter: bla
>Addgene plasmid #52724 | pMXs-hs-EGR1 | addgene full sequence | sequence record 256265 | Addgene NGS Result
CCCGAAAAGTGCCACCTGCATAATGAAAGACCCCACCTGTAGGTTTGGCAAGCTAGCTTAAGTAACGCCA
TTTTGCAAGGCATGGAAAAATACATAACTGAGAATAGAAAAGTTCAGATCAAGGTCAGGAACAGATGGAA
CAGCTGAATATGGGCCAAACAGGATATCTGTGGTAAGCAGTTCCTGCCCCGGCTCAGGGCCAAGAACAGA
TGGAACAGCTGAATATGGGCCAAACAGGATATCTGTGGTAAGCAGTTCCTGCCCCGGCTCAGGGCCAAGA
ACAGATGGTCCCCAGATGCGGTCCAGCCCTCAGCAGTTTCTAGAGAACCATCAGATGTTTCCAGGGTGCC
CCAAGGACCTGAAATGACCCTGTGCCTTATTTGAACTAACCAATCAGTTCGCTTCTCGCTTCTGTTCGCG
CGCTTCTGCTCCCCGAGCTCAATAAAAGAGCCCACAACCCCTCACTCGGCGCGCCAGTCCTCCGATTGAC
TGAGTCGCCCGGGTACCCGTGTATCCAATAAACCCTCTTGCAGTTGCATCCGACTTGTGGTCTCGCTGTT
CCTTGGGAGGGTCTCCTCTGAGTGATTGACTACCCGTCAGCGGGGGTCTTTCATTTGGGGGCTCGTCCGG
GATCGGGAGACCCCTGCCCAGGGACCACCGACCCACCACCGGGAGGTAAGCTGGCCAGCAACTTATCTGT
GTCTGTCCGATTGTCTAGTGTCTATGACTGATTTTATGCGCCTGCGTCGGTACTAGTTAGCTAACTAGCT
CTGTATCTGGCGGACCCGTGGTGGAACTGACGAGTTCGGAACACCCGGCCGCAACCCTGGGAGACGTCCC
AGGGACTTCGGGGGCCGTTTTTGTGGCCCGACCTGAGTCCAAAAATCCCGATCGTTTTGGACTCTTTGGT
GCACCCCCCTAATAGGAGGGATATGTGGTTCTGGTAGGAGACGAGAACCTAAAACAGTTCCCGCCTCCGT
CTGAATTTTTGCTTTCGGTTTGGGACCGAAGCCGCGCCGCGCGTCTTGTCTGCTGCAGCATCGTTCTGTG
TTGTCTCTGTCTGACTGTGTTTCTGTATTTGTCTGAAAATTAGGGCCAGACTGTTACCACTCCCTTAAGT
TTGACCTTAGGTCACTGGAAAGATGTCGAGCGGATCGCTCACAACCAGTCGGTAGATGTCAAGAAGAGAC
GTTGGGTTACCTTCTGCTCTGCAGAATGGCCAACCTTTAACGTCGGATGGCCGCGAGACGGCACCTTTAA
CCGAGACCTCATCACCCAGGTTAAGATCAAGGTCTTTTCACCTGGCCCGCATGGACACCCAGACCAGGTC
CCCTACATCGTGACCTGGGAAGCCTTGGCTTTTGACCCCCCTCCCTGGGTCAAGCCCTTTGTACACCCTA
AGCCTCCGCCTCCTCTTCCTCCATCCGCCCCGTCTCTCCCCCTTGAACCTCCTCGTTCGACCCCGCCTCG
ATCCTCCCTTTATCCAGCCCTCACTCCTTCTCTAGGCGCCCCCATATGGCCATATGAGATCTTATATGGG
GCACCCCCGCCCCTTGTAAACTTCCCTGACCCTGACATGACAAGAGTTACTAACAGCCCCTCTCTCCAAG
CTCACTTACAGGCTCTCTACTTAGTCCAGCACGAAGTCTGGAGACCTCTGGCGGCAGCCTACCAAGAACA
ACTGGACCGACCGGTGGTACCTCACCCTTACCGAGTCGGCGACACAGTGTGGGTCCGCCGACACCAGACT
AAGAACCTAGAACCTCGCTGGAAAGGACCTTACACAGTCCTGCTGACCACCCCCACCGCCCTCAAAGTAG
ACGGCATCGCAGCTTGGATACACGCCGCCCACGTGAAGGCTGCCGACCCCGGGGGTGGACCATCCTCTAG
ACTGCCGGATCTAGCTAGTTAATTAAGGATCCCAGTGTGGTGGTACGGGAATTCCTGCAGGCCACCATGG
CCGCGGCCAAGGCCGAGATGCAGCTGATGTCCCCGCTGCAGATCTCTGACCCGTTCGGATCCTTTCCTCA
CTCGCCCACCATGGACAACTACCCTAAGCTGGAGGAGATGATGCTGCTGAGCAACGGGGCTCCCCAGTTC
CTCGGCGCCGCCGGGGCCCCAGAGGGCAGCGGCAGCAACAGCAGCAGCAGCAGCAGCGGGGGCGGTGGAG
GCGGCGGGGGCGGCAGCAACAGCAGCAGCAGCAGCAGCACCTTCAACCCTCAGGCGGACACGGGCGAGCA
GCCCTACGAGCACCTGACCGCAGAGTCTTTTCCTGACATCTCTCTGAACAACGAGAAGGTGCTGGTGGAG
ACCAGTTACCCCAGCCAAACCACTCGACTGCCCCCCATCACCTATACTGGCCGCTTTTCCCTGGAGCCTG
CACCCAACAGTGGCAACACCTTGTGGCCCGAGCCCCTCTTCAGCTTGGTCAGTGGCCTAGTGAGCATGAC
CAACCCACCGGCCTCCTCGTCCTCAGCACCATCTCCAGCGGCCTCCTCCGCCTCCGCCTCCCAGAGCCCA
CCCCTGAGCTGCGCAGTGCCATCCAACGACAGCAGTCCCATTTACTCAGCGGCACCCACCTTCCCCACGC
CGAACACTGACATTTTCCCTGAGCCACAAAGCCAGGCCTTCCCGGGCTCGGCAGGGACAGCGCTCCAGTA
CCCGCCTCCTGCCTACCCTGCCGCCAAGGGTGGCTTCCAGGTTCCCATGATCCCCGACTACCTGTTTCCA
CAGCAGCAGGGGGATCTGGGCCTGGGCACCCCAGACCAGAAGCCCTTCCAGGGCCTGGAGAGCCGCACCC
AGCAGCCTTCGCTAACCCCTCTGTCTACTATTAAGGCCTTTGCCACTCAGTCGGGCTCCCAGGACCTGAA
GGCCCTCAATACCAGCTACCAGTCCCAGCTCATCAAACCCAGCCGCATGCGCAAGTACCCCAACCGGCCC
AGCAAGACGCCCCCCCACGAACGCCCTTACGCTTGCCCAGTGGAGTCCTGTGATCGCCGCTTCTCCCGCT
CCGACGAGCTCACCCGCCACATCCGCATCCACACAGGCCAGAAGCCCTTCCAGTGCCGCATCTGCATGCG
CAACTTCAGCCGCAGCGACCACCTCACCACCCACATCCGCACCCACACAGGCGAAAAGCCCTTCGCCTGC
GACATCTGTGGAAGAAAGTTTGCCAGGAGCGATGAACGCAAGAGGCATACCAAGATCCACTTGCGGCAGA
AGGACAAGAAAGCAGACAAAAGTGTTGTGGCCTCTTCGGCCACCTCCTCTCTCTCTTCCTACCCGTCCCC
GGTTGCTACCTCTTACCCGTCCCCGGTTACTACCTCTTATCCATCCCCGGCCACCACCTCATACCCATCC
CCTGTGCCCACCTCCTTCTCCTCTCCCGGCTCCTCGACCTACCCATCCCCTGTGCACAGTGGCTTCCCCT
CCCCGTCGGTGGCCACCACGTACTCCTCTGTTCCCCCTGCTTTCCCGGCCCAGGTCAGCAGCTTCCCTTC
CTCAGCTGTCACCAACTCCTTCAGCGCCTCCACAGGGCTTTCGGACATGACAGCAACCTTTTCTCCCAGG
ACAATTGAAATTTGCTAACCTAGGACGATAAAATAAAAGATTTTATTTAGTCTCCAGAAAAAGGGGGGAA
TGAAAGACCCCACCTGTAGGTTTGGCAAGCTAGCTTAAGTAACGCCATTTTGCAAGGCATGGAAAAATAC
ATAACTGAGAATAGAGAAGTTCAGATCAAGGTCAGGAACAGATGGAACAGCTGAATATGGGCCAAACAGG
ATATCTGTGGTAAGCAGTTCCTGCCCCGGCTCAGGGCCAAGAACAGATGGAACAGCTGAATATGGGCCAA
ACAGGATATCTGTGGTAAGCAGTTCCTGCCCCGGCTCAGGGCCAAGAACAGATGGTCCCCAGATGCGGTC
CAGCCCTCAGCAGTTTCTAGAGAACCATCAGATGTTTCCAGGGTGCCCCAAGGACCTGAAATGACCCTGT
GCCTTATTTGAACTAACCAATCAGTTCGCTTCTCGCTTCTGTTCGCGCGCTTCTGCTCCCCGAGCTCAAT
AAAAGAGCCCACAACCCCTCACTCGGGGCGCCAGTCCTCCGATTGACTGAGTCGCCCGGGTACCCGTGTA
TCCAATAAACCCTCTTGCAGTTGCATCCGACTTGTGGTCTCGCTGTTCCTTGGGAGGGTCTCCTCTGAGT
GATTGACTACCCGTCAGCGGGGGTCTTTCACATGCAGCATGTATCAAAATTAATTTGGTTTTTTTTCTTA
AGTATTTACATTAAATGGCCATAGTTGCATTAATGAATCGGCCAACGCGCGGGGAGAGGCGGTTTGCGTA
TTGGGCGCTCTTCCGCTTCCTCGCTCACTGACTCGCTGCGCTCGGTCGTTCGGCTGCGGCGAGCGGTATC
AGCTCACTCAAAGGCGGTAATACGGTTATCCACAGAATCAGGGGATAACGCAGGAAAGAACATGTGAGCA
AAAGGCCAGCAAAAGGCCAGGAACCGTAAAAAGGCCGCGTTGCTGGCGTTTTTCCATAGGCTCCGCCCCC
CTGACGAGCATCACAAAAATCGACGCTCAAGTCAGAGGTGGCGAAACCCGACAGGACTATAAAGATACCA
GGCGTTTCCCCCTGGAAGCTCCCTCGTGCGCTCTCCTGTTCCGACCCTGCCGCTTACCGGATACCTGTCC
GCCTTTCTCCCTTCGGGAAGCGTGGCGCTTTCTCATAGCTCACGCTGTAGGTATCTCAGTTCGGTGTAGG
TCGTTCGCTCCAAGCTGGGCTGTGTGCACGAACCCCCCGTTCAGCCCGACCGCTGCGCCTTATCCGGTAA
CTATCGTCTTGAGTCCAACCCGGTAAGACACGACTTATCGCCACTGGCAGCAGCCACTGGTAACAGGATT
AGCAGAGCGAGGTATGTAGGCGGTGCTACAGAGTTCTTGAAGTGGTGGCCTAACTACGGCTACACTAGAA
GAACAGTATTTGGTATCTGCGCTCTGCTGAAGCCAGTTACCTTCGGAAAAAGAGTTGGTAGCTCTTGATC
CGGCAAACAAACCACCGCTGGTAGCGGTGGTTTTTTTGTTTGCAAGCAGCAGATTACGCGCAGAAAAAAA
GGATCTCAAGAAGATCCTTTGATCTTTTCTACGGGGTCTGACGCTCAGTGGAACGAAAACTCACGTTAAG
GGATTTTGGTCATGAGATTATCAAAAAGGATCTTCACCTAGATCCTTTTGCGGCCGGCCGCAAATCAATC
TAAAGTATATATGAGTAAACTTGGTCTGACAGTTACCAATGCTTAATCAGTGAGGCACCTATCTCAGCGA
TCTGTCTATTTCGTTCATCCATAGTTGCCTGACTCCCCGTCGTGTAGATAACTACGATACGGGAGGGCTT
ACCATCTGGCCCCAGTGCTGCAATGATACCGCGAGACCCACGCTCACCGGCTCCAGATTTATCAGCAATA
AACCAGCCAGCCGGAAGGGCCGAGCGCAGAAGTGGTCCTGCAACTTTATCCGCCTCCATCCAGTCTATTA
ATTGTTGCCGGGAAGCTAGAGTAAGTAGTTCGCCAGTTAATAGTTTGCGCAACGTTGTTGCCATTGCTAC
AGGCATCGTGGTGTCACGCTCGTCGTTTGGTATGGCTTCATTCAGCTCCGGTTCCCAACGATCAAGGCGA
GTTACATGATCCCCCATGTTGTGCAAAAAAGCGGTTAGCTCCTTCGGTCCTCCGATCGTTGTCAGAAGTA
AGTTGGCCGCAGTGTTATCACTCATGGTTATGGCAGCACTGCATAATTCTCTTACTGTCATGCCATCCGT
AAGATGCTTTTCTGTGACTGGTGAGTACTCAACCAAGTCATTCTGAGAATAGTGTATGCGGCGACCGAGT
TGCTCTTGCCCGGCGTCAATACGGGATAATACCGCGCCACATAGCAGAACTTTAAAAGTGCTCATCATTG
GAAAACGTTCTTCGGGGCGAAAACTCTCAAGGATCTTACCGCTGTTGAGATCCAGTTCGATGTAACCCAC
TCGTGCACCCAACTGATCTTCAGCATCTTTTACTTTCACCAGCGTTTCTGGGTGAGCAAAAACAGGAAGG
CAAAATGCCGCAAAAAAGGGAATAAGGGCGACACGGAAATGTTGAATACTCATACTCTTCCTTTTTCAAT
ATTATTGAAGCATTTATCAGGGTTATTGTCTCATGAGCGGATACATATTTGAATGTATTTAGAAAAATAA
ACAAATAGGGGTTCCGCGCACATTTC
