>Addgene plasmid #52724 | pMXs-hs-EGR1 | addgene partial sequence | sequence record 84049 | pMX-L3205 5'-CCCTTTTTCTGGAGACTAAATAAA-3'
TCGTCCTAGGTTAGCAAATTTCAATTGTCCTGGGAGAAAAGGTTGCTGTCATGTCCGAAAGCCCTGTGGA
GGCGCTGAAGGAGTTGGTGACAGCTGAGGAAGGGAAGCTGCTGACCTGGGCCGGGAAAGCAGGGGGAACA
GAGGAGTACGTGGTGGCCACCGACGGGGAGGGGAAGCCACTGTGCACAGGGGATGGGTAGGTCGAGGAGC
CGGGAGAGGAGAAGGAGGTGGGCACAGGGGATGGGTATGAGGTGGTGGCCGGGGATGGATAAGAGGTAGT
AACCGGGGACGGGTAAGAGGTAGCAACCGGGGACGGGTAGGAAGAGAGAGAGGAGGTGGCCGAAGAGGCC
ACAACACTTTTGTCTGCTTTCTTGTCCTTCTGCCGCAAGTGGATCTTGGTATGCCTCTTGCGTTCATCGC
TCCTGGCAAACTTTCTTCCACAGATGTCGCAGGCGAAGGGCTTTTCGCCTGTGTGGGTGCGGATGTGGGT
GGTGAGGTGGTCGCTGCGGCTGAAGTTGCGCATGCAGATGCGGCACTGGAAGGGCTTCTGGCCTGTGTGG
ATGCGGATGTGGCGGGTGAGCTCGTCGGAGCGGGAGAAGCGGCGATCACAGGACTCCACTGGGCAAGCGT
AAGGGCGTTCGTGGGGGGGCGTCTTGCTGGGCCGGTTGGGGTACTTGCGCATGCGGCTGGGTTTGATGAG
CTGGGACTGGTAGCTGGTATTGAGGGCCTTCAGGTCCTGGGAGCCCGACTGAGTGGCAAAGGCCTTAATA
GTAGACAGAGGGGTTAGCGAAGGCTGCTGGGTGCGGCTCTCCAGGCCCTGGAAGGGCTTCTGGTCTGGGG
TGCCCAGGCCCAGATCCCCCTGCTGCTGTGGAAACAGGTAGTCGGGGATCATGGGAACCTGGAAGCCACC
CTTGGCGGCAGGGTAGGCAGGAGGCGGGTACTGGAGCGCTGTCCCTGCCGAGCCCGGGAAGGCCTGGCTT
TGTGGCTCAGGGAAAATGTCAGTGTTCGGCGTGGGGAAGGTGGGTGCCGCTGAGTAAATGGGACTGCTGT
CGTTGGATGGCACTG
