>Addgene plasmid #52724 | pMXs-hs-EGR1 | addgene partial sequence | sequence record 84050 | pMX-S1811 5'-GACGGCATCGCAGCTTGGATACAC-3'
GTGAAGGCTGCCGACCCCGGGGGTGGACCATCCTCTAGACTGCCGGATCTAGCTAGTTAATTAAGGATCC
CAGTGTGGTGGTACGGGAATTCCTGCAGGCCACCATGGCCGCGGCCAAGGCCGAGATGCAGCTGATGTCC
CCGCTGCAGATCTCTGACCCGTTCGGATCCTTTCCTCACTCGCCCACCATGGACAACTACCCTAAGCTGG
AGGAGATGATGCTGCTGAGCAACGGGGCTCCCCAGTTCCTCGGCGCCGCCGGGGCCCCAGAGGGCAGCGG
CAGCAACAGCAGCAGCAGCAGCAGCGGGGGCGGTGGAGGCGGCGGGGGCGGCAGCAACAGCAGCAGCAGC
AGCAGCACCTTCAACCCTCAGGCGGACACGGGCGAGCAGCCCTACGAGCACCTGACCGCAGAGTCTTTTC
CTGACATCTCTCTGAACAACGAGAAGGTGCTGGTGGAGACCAGTTACCCCAGCCAAACCACTCGACTGCC
CCCCATCACCTATACTGGCCGCTTTTCCCTGGAGCCTGCACCCAACAGTGGCAACACCTTGTGGCCCGAG
CCCCTCTTCAGCTTGGTCAGTGGCCTAGTGAGCATGACCAACCCACCGGCCTCCTCGTCCTCAGCACCAT
CTCCAGCGGCCTCCTCCGCCTCCGCCTCCCAGAGCCCACCCCTGAGCTGCGCAGTGCCATCCAACGACAG
CAGTCCCATTTACTCAGCGGCACCCACCTTCCCCACGCCGAACACTGACATTTTCCCTGAGCCACAAAGC
CAGGCCTTCCCGGGCTCGGCAGGGACAGCGCTCCAGTACCCGCCTCCTGCCTACCCTGCCGCCAAGGGTG
GCTTCCAGGTTCCCATGATCCCCGACTACCTGTTTCCACAGCAGCAGGGGGATCTGGGCCTGGGCACCCC
AGACCAGAAGCCCTTCCAGGGCCTGGAGAGCCGCACCCAGCAGCCTTCGCTAACCCCTCTGTCTACTATT
AAGGCCTTTGCCACTCAGTCGGGCTCCCAGGACCTGAAGGCCCTCAATACCAGCTACCAGTCCCAGCTCA
TCAAACCCAGCCGCATGCGCAAGTACCCCAACCGGCCCAGCAAGACGCCCCCCCACGAACGCCCTTACGC
TTGCCCAGTGGAGTCCTGTGATCGCCGCT
